>Addgene plasmid #60834 | MSCV-Luciferase-IRES-NrasG12D | depositor full sequence | sequence record 98996 | MSCV-Luciferase-IRES-NrasG12D sequence 8004 bps
TGAAAGACCCCACCTGTAGGTTTGGCAAGCTAGCTTAAGTAACGCCATTTTGCAAGGCATGGAAAATACA
TAACTGAGAATAGAGAAGTTCAGATCAAGGTTAGGAACAGAGAGACAGCAGAATATGGGCCAAACAGGAT
ATCTGTGGTAAGCAGTTCCTGCCCCGGCTCAGGGCCAAGAACAGATGGTCCCCAGATGCGGTCCCGCCCT
CAGCAGTTTCTAGAGAACCATCAGATGTTTCCAGGGTGCCCCAAGGACCTGAAATGACCCTGTGCCTTAT
TTGAACTAACCAATCAGTTCGCTTCTCGCTTCTGTTCGCGCGCTTCTGCTCCCCGAGCTCAATAAAAGAG
CCCACAACCCCTCACTCGGCGCGCCAGTCCTCCGATAGACTGCGTCGCCCGGGTACCCGTATTCCCAATA
AAGCCTCTTGCTGTTTGCATCCGAATCGTGGACTCGCTGATCCTTGGGAGGGTCTCCTCAGATTGATTGA
CTGCCCACCTCGGGGGTCTTTCATTTGGAGGTTCCACCGAGATTTGGAGACCCCTGCCCAGGGACCACCG
ACCCCCCCGCCGGGAGGTAAGCTGGCCAGCGGTCGTTTCGTGTCTGTCTCTGTCTTTGTGCGTGTTTGTG
CCGGCATCTAATGTTTGCGCCTGCGTCTGTACTAGTTAGCTAACTAGCTCTGTATCTGGCGGACCCGTGG
TGGAACTGACGAGTTCTGAACACCCGGCCGCAACCCTGGGAGACGTCCCAGGGACTTTGGGGGCCGTTTT
TGTGGCCCGACCTGAGGAAGGGAGTCGATGTGGAATCCGACCCCGTCAGGATATGTGGTTCTGGTAGGAG
ACGAGAACCTAAAACAGTTCCCGCCTCCGTCTGAATTTTTGCTTTCGGTTTGGAACCGAAGCCGCGCGTC
TTGTCTGCTGCAGCGCTGCAGCATCGTTCTGTGTTGTCTCTGTCTGACTGTGTTTCTGTATTTGTCTGAA
AATTAGGGCCAGACTGTTACCACTCCCTTAAGTTTGACCTTAGGTCACTGGAAAGATGTCGAGCGGATCG
CTCACAACCAGTCGGTAGATGTCAAGAAGAGACGTTGGGTTACCTTCTGCTCTGCAGAATGGCCAACCTT
TAACGTCGGATGGCCGCGAGACGGCACCTTTAACCGAGACCTCATCACCCAGGTTAAGATCAAGGTCTTT
TCACCTGGCCCGCATGGACACCCAGACCAGGTCCCCTACATCGTGACCTGGGAAGCCTTGGCTTTTGACC
CCCCTCCCTGGGTCAAGCCCTTTGTACACCCTAAGCCTCCGCCTCCTCTTCCTCCATCCGCCCCGTCTCT
CCCCCTTGAACCTCCTCGTTCGACCCCGCCTCGATCCTCCCTTTATCCAGCCCTCACTCCTTCTCTAGGC
GCCGGAATTAGATCCACCATGGAAGACGCCAAAAACATAAAGAAAGGCCCGGCGCCATTCTATCCGCTGG
AAGATGGAACCGCTGGAGAGCAACTGCATAAGGCTATGAAGAGATACGCCCTGGTTCCTGGAACAATTGC
TTTTACAGATGCACATATCGAGGTGGACATCACTTACGCTGAGTACTTCGAAATGTCCGTTCGGTTGGCA
GAAGCTATGAAACGATATGGGCTGAATACAAATCACAGAATCGTCGTATGCAGTGAAAACTCTCTTCAAT
TCTTTATGCCGGTGTTGGGCGCGTTATTTATCGGAGTTGCAGTTGCGCCCGCGAACGACATTTATAATGA
ACGTGAATTGCTCAACAGTATGGGCATTTCGCAGCCTACCGTGGTGTTCGTTTCCAAAAAGGGGTTGCAA
AAAATTTTGAACGTGCAAAAAAAGCTCCCAATCATCCAAAAAATTATTATCATGGATTCTAAAACGGATT
ACCAGGGATTTCAGTCGATGTACACGTTCGTCACATCTCATCTACCTCCCGGTTTTAATGAATACGATTT
TGTGCCAGAGTCCTTCGATAGGGACAAGACAATTGCACTGATCATGAACTCCTCTGGATCTACTGGTCTG
CCTAAAGGTGTCGCTCTGCCTCATAGAACTGCCTGCGTGAGATTCTCGCATGCCAGAGATCCTATTTTTG
GCAATCAAATCATTCCGGATACTGCGATTTTAAGTGTTGTTCCATTCCATCACGGTTTTGGAATGTTTAC
TACACTCGGATATTTGATATGTGGATTTCGAGTCGTCTTAATGTATAGATTTGAAGAAGAGCTGTTTCTG
AGGAGCCTTCAGGATTACAAGATTCAAAGTGCGCTGCTGGTGCCAACCCTATTCTCCTTCTTCGCCAAAA
GCACTCTGATTGACAAATACGATTTATCTAATTTACACGAAATTGCTTCTGGTGGCGCTCCCCTCTCTAA
GGAAGTCGGGGAAGCGGTTGCCAAGAGGTTCCATCTGCCAGGTATCAGGCAAGGATATGGGCTCACTGAG
ACTACATCAGCTATTCTGATTACACCCGAGGGGGATGATAAACCGGGCGCGGTCGGTAAAGTTGTTCCAT
TTTTTGAAGCGAAGGTTGTGGATCTGGATACCGGGAAAACGCTGGGCGTTAATCAAAGAGGCGAACTGTG
TGTGAGAGGTCCTATGATTATGTCCGGTTATGTAAACAATCCGGAAGCGACCAACGCCTTGATTGACAAG
GATGGATGGCTACATTCTGGAGACATAGCTTACTGGGACGAAGACGAACACTTCTTCATCGTTGACCGCC
TGAAGTCTCTGATTAAGTACAAAGGCTATCAGGTGGCTCCCGCTGAATTGGAATCCATCTTGCTCCAACA
CCCCAACATCTTCGACGCAGGTGTCGCAGGTCTTCCCGACGATGACGCCGGTGAACTTCCCGCCGCCGTT
GTTGTTTTGGAGCACGGAAAGACGATGACGGAAAAAGAGATCGTGGATTACGTCGCCAGTCAAGTAACAA
CCGCGAAAAAGTTGCGCGGAGGAGTTGTGTTTGTGGACGAAGTACCGAAAGGTCTTACCGGAAAACTCGA
CGCAAGAAAAATCAGAGAGATCCTCATAAAGGCCAAGAAGGGCGGAAAGATCGCCGTGTAATTCTAGGAT
CCGTCGACCTGCAGCCATGCATTGATTCAAAATTTTCCGATCACGAGACTAGCCTCGAGGTTAACGAATT
CCGCCCCCCCCCCCTAACGTTACTGGCCGAAGCCGCTTGGAATAAGGCCGGTGTGCGTTTGTCTATATGT
TATTTTCCACCATATTGCCGTCTTTTGGCAATGTGAGGGCCCGGAAACCTGGCCCTGTCTTCTTGACGAG
CATTCCTAGGGGTCTTTCCCCTCTCGCCAAAGGAATGCAAGGTCTGTTGAATGTCGTGAAGGAAGCAGTT
CCTCTGGAAGCTTCTTGAAGACAAACAACGTCTGTAGCGACCCTTTGCAGGCAGCGGAACCCCCCACCTG
GCGACAGGTGCCTCTGCGGCCAAAAGCCACGTGTATAAGATACACCTGCAAAGGCGGCACAACCCCAGTG
CCACGTTGTGAGTTGGATAGTTGTGGAAAGAGTCAAATGGCTCTCCTCAAGCGTATTCAACAAGGGGCTG
AAGGATGCCCAGAAGGTACCCCATTGTATGGGATCTGATCTGGGGCCTCGGTGCACATGCTTTACATGTG
TTTAGTCGAGGTTAAAAAAACGTCTAGGCCCCCCGAACCACGGGGACGTGGTTTTCCTTTGAAAAACACG
ATGATAATATGGCCACAACCATGACTGAGTACAAACTGGTGGTGGTTGGAGCAGATGGTGTTGGGAAAAG
CGCCTTGACGATCCAGCTAATCCAGAACCACTTTGTGGATGAATATGATCCCACCATAGAGGATTCTTAC
CGAAAGCAAGTGGTGATTGATGGTGAGACCTGCCTGCTGGACATACTGGACACAGCTGGACAAGAGGAGT
ACAGTGCCATGAGAGACCAGTACATGAGGACAGGCGAAGGGTTCCTCTGTGTATTTGCCATCAATAATAG
CAAATCATTTGCAGATATTAACCTCTACAGGGAGCAAATTAAGCGTGTGAAAGATTCTGATGATGTCCCC
ATGGTGCTGGTAGGCAACAAGTGTGACTTGCCAACAAGGACAGTTGACACAAAGCAAGCCCACGAACTGG
CCAAGAGTTACGGAATTCCATTCATTGAGACCTCAGCCAAGACCCGACAGGGTGTGGAGGATGCCTTTTA
CACACTGGTAAGGGAGATACGCCAGTACCGAATGAAAAAGCTCAACAGCAGTGACGATGGCACTCAAGGT
TGTATGGGGCTGCCCTGTGTGCTGATGTAGTCGACCTGCAGCCAAGCTTATCGATAAAATAAAAGATTTT
ATTTAGTCTCCAGAAAAAGGGGGGAATGAAAGACCCCACCTGTAGGTTTGGCAAGCTAGCTTAAGTAACG
CCATTTTGCAAGGCATGGAAAATACATAACTGAGAATAGAGAAGTTCAGATCAAGGTTAGGAACAGAGAG
ACAGCAGAATATGGGCCAAACAGGATATCTGTGGTAAGCAGTTCCTGCCCCGGCTCAGGGCCAAGAACAG
ATGGTCCCCAGATGCGGTCCCGCCCTCAGCAGTTTCTAGAGAACCATCAGATGTTTCCAGGGTGCCCCAA
GGACCTGAAATGACCCTGTGCCTTATTTGAACTAACCAATCAGTTCGCTTCTCGCTTCTGTTCGCGCGCT
TCTGCTCCCCGAGCTCAATAAAAGAGCCCACAACCCCTCACTCGGCGCGCCAGTCCTCCGATAGACTGCG
TCGCCCGGGTACCCGTGTATCCAATAAACCCTCTTGCAGTTGCATCCGACTTGTGGTCTCGCTGTTCCTT
GGGAGGGTCTCCTCTGAGTGATTGACTACCCGTCAGCGGGGGTCTTTCATGGGTAACAGTTTCTTGAAGT
TGGAGAACAACATTCTGAGGGTAGGAGTCGAATATTAAGTAATCCTGACTCAATTAGCCACTGTTTTGAA
TCCACATACTCCAATACTCCTGAAATAGTTCATTATGGACAGCGCAGAAGAGCTGGGGAGAATTAATTCG
TAATCATGGTCATAGCTGTTTCCTGTGTGAAATTGTTATCCGCTCACAATTCCACACAACATACGAGCCG
GAAGCATAAAGTGTAAAGCCTGGGGTGCCTAATGAGTGAGCTAACTCACATTAATTGCGTTGCGCTCACT
GCCCGCTTTCCAGTCGGGAAACCTGTCGTGCCAGCTGCATTAATGAATCGGCCAACGCGCGGGGAGAGGC
GGTTTGCGTATTGGGCGCTCTTCCGCTTCCTCGCTCACTGACTCGCTGCGCTCGGTCGTTCGGCTGCGGC
GAGCGGTATCAGCTCACTCAAAGGCGGTAATACGGTTATCCACAGAATCAGGGGATAACGCAGGAAAGAA
CATGTGAGCAAAAGGCCAGCAAAAGGCCAGGAACCGTAAAAAGGCCGCGTTGCTGGCGTTTTTCCATAGG
CTCCGCCCCCCTGACGAGCATCACAAAAATCGACGCTCAAGTCAGAGGTGGCGAAACCCGACAGGACTAT
AAAGATACCAGGCGTTTCCCCCTGGAAGCTCCCTCGTGCGCTCTCCTGTTCCGACCCTGCCGCTTACCGG
ATACCTGTCCGCCTTTCTCCCTTCGGGAAGCGTGGCGCTTTCTCATAGCTCACGCTGTAGGTATCTCAGT
TCGGTGTAGGTCGTTCGCTCCAAGCTGGGCTGTGTGCACGAACCCCCCGTTCAGCCCGACCGCTGCGCCT
TATCCGGTAACTATCGTCTTGAGTCCAACCCGGTAAGACACGACTTATCGCCACTGGCAGCAGCCACTGG
TAACAGGATTAGCAGAGCGAGGTATGTAGGCGGTGCTACAGAGTTCTTGAAGTGGTGGCCTAACTACGGC
TACACTAGAAGGACAGTATTTGGTATCTGCGCTCTGCTGAAGCCAGTTACCTTCGGAAAAAGAGTTGGTA
GCTCTTGATCCGGCAAACAAACCACCGCTGGTAGCGGTGGTTTTTTTGTTTGCAAGCAGCAGATTACGCG
CAGAAAAAAAGGATCTCAAGAAGATCCTTTGATCTTTTCTACGGGGTCTGACGCTCAGTGGAACGAAAAC
TCACGTTAAGGGATTTTGGTCATGAGATTATCAAAAAGGATCTTCACCTAGATCCTTTTAAATTAAAAAT
GAAGTTTTAAATCAATCTAAAGTATATATGAGTAAACTTGGTCTGACAGTTACCAATGCTTAATCAGTGA
GGCACCTATCTCAGCGATCTGTCTATTTCGTTCATCCATAGTTGCCTGACTCCCCGTCGTGTAGATAACT
ACGATACGGGAGGGCTTACCATCTGGCCCCAGTGCTGCAATGATACCGCGAGACCCACGCTCACCGGCTC
CAGATTTATCAGCAATAAACCAGCCAGCCGGAAGGGCCGAGCGCAGAAGTGGTCCTGCAACTTTATCCGC
CTCCATCCAGTCTATTAATTGTTGCCGGGAAGCTAGAGTAAGTAGTTCGCCAGTTAATAGTTTGCGCAAC
GTTGTTGCCATTGCTACAGGCATCGTGGTGTCACGCTCGTCGTTTGGTATGGCTTCATTCAGCTCCGGTT
CCCAACGATCAAGGCGAGTTACATGATCCCCCATGTTGTGCAAAAAAGCGGTTAGCTCCTTCGGTCCTCC
GATCGTTGTCAGAAGTAAGTTGGCCGCAGTGTTATCACTCATGGTTATGGCAGCACTGCATAATTCTCTT
ACTGTCATGCCATCCGTAAGATGCTTTTCTGTGACTGGTGAGTACTCAACCAAGTCATTCTGAGAATAGT
GTATGCGGCGACCGAGTTGCTCTTGCCCGGCGTCAATACGGGATAATACCGCGCCACATAGCAGAACTTT
AAAAGTGCTCATCATTGGAAAACGTTCTTCGGGGCGAAAACTCTCAAGGATCTTACCGCTGTTGAGATCC
AGTTCGATGTAACCCACTCGTGCACCCAACTGATCTTCAGCATCTTTTACTTTCACCAGCGTTTCTGGGT
GAGCAAAAACAGGAAGGCAAAATGCCGCAAAAAAGGGAATAAGGGCGACACGGAAATGTTGAATACTCAT
ACTCTTCCTTTTTCAATATTATTGAAGCATTTATCAGGGTTATTGTCTCATGAGCGGATACATATTTGAA
TGTATTTAGAAAAATAAACAAATAGGGGTTCCGCGCACATTTCCCCGAAAAGTGCCACCTGACGTCTAAG
AAACCATTATTATCATGACATTAACCTATAAAAATAGGCGTATCACGAGGCCCTTTCGTCTCGCGCGTTT
CGGTGATGACGGTGAAAACCTCTGACACATGCAGCTCCCGGAGACGGTCACAGCTTGTCTGTAAGCGGAT
GCCGGGAGCAGACAAGCCCGTCAGGGCGCGTCAGCGGGTGTTGGCGGGTGTCGGGGCTGGCTTAACTATG
CGGCATCAGAGCAGATTGTACTGAGAGTGCACCATATGCGGTGTGAAATACCGCACAGATGCGTAAGGAG
AAAATACCGCATCAGGCGCCATTCGCCATTCAGGCTGCGCAACTGTTGGGAAGGGCGATCGGTGCGGGCC
TCTTCGCTATTACGCCAGCTGGCGAAAGGGGGATGTGCTGCAAGGCGATTAAGTTGGGTAACGCCAGGGT
TTTCCCAGTCACGACGTTGTAAAACGACGGCGCAAGGAATGGTGCATGCAAGGAGATGGCGCCCAACAGT
CCCCCGGCCACGGGGCCTGCCACCATACCCACGCCGAAACAAGCGCTCATGAGCCCGAAGTGGCGAGCCC
GATCTTCCCCATCGGTGATGTCGGCGATATAGGCGCCAGCAACCGCACCTGTGGCGCCGGTGATGCCGGC
CACGATGCGTCCGGCGTAGAGGCGATTAGTCCAATTTGTTAAAGACAGGATATCAGTGGTCCAGGCTCTA
GTTTTGACTCAACAATATCACCAGCTGAAGCCTATAGAGTACGAGCCATAGATAAAATAAAAGATTTTAT
TTAGTCTCCAGAAAAAGGGGGGAA
Features (pLannotate 1.2.2; 19 found; start..end, strand, type, name):
    579..920     +  misc_feature   MESV Ψ: packaging signal of murine embryonic stem cell virus
    987..1403    +  CDS            gag (truncated): truncated Moloney murine leukemia virus (MMLV) gag gene lacking the start codon
   1419..3071    +  CDS            luciferase: firefly luciferase; luc+; enhanced luc+ version of the luciferase gene
   3255..3717    +  misc_feature   IRES: internal ribosome entry site (IRES) of the encephalomyocarditis virus (EMCV)
   3731..4297    +  CDS            NRAS: RASN_HUMAN - Also known as HRAS1. Experimental evidence at protein level: Swiss-Prot protein existence level 1. Ras proteins bind GDP/GTP and possess intrinsic GTPase activity. From Homo sapiens (Human).
   4366..4880    +  LTR            3' LTR: 3' long terminal repeat from murine embryonic stem cell virus
   5073..5089    -  protein_bind   lac operator: The lac repressor binds to the lac operator to inhibit transcription in E. coli. This inhibition can be relieved by adding lactose or isopropyl-β-D-thiogalactopyranoside (IPTG). lac repressor encoded by lacI
   5097..5127    -  promoter       lac promoter: promoter for the E. coli lac operon
   5142..5163    -  protein_bind   CAP binding site: CAP binding activates transcription in the presence of cAMP. E. coli catabolite activator protein
   5176..5268    -  CDS            lacI (fragment): lac repressor; lacI; The lac repressor binds to the lac operator to inhibit transcription in E. coli. This inhibition can be relieved by adding lactose or isopropyl-β-D-thiogalactopyranoside (IPTG).
   5451..6039    -  rep_origin     ori: high-copy-number ColE1/pMB1/pBR322/pUC origin of replication
   6210..7070    -  CDS            AmpR: β-lactamase; bla; confers resistance to ampicillin, carbenicillin, and related antibiotics
   7071..7175    -  promoter       AmpR promoter: bla
   7270..7305    +  CDS            rop (fragment): Rop protein, which maintains plasmids at low copy number; rop
   7407..7506    +  misc_feature   bom (fragment): basis of mobility region from pBR322
   7512..7661    -  CDS            lacZα (fragment): LacZα fragment of β-galactosidase; lacZ fragment
   7661..7862    -  CDS            TcR (fragment): tetracycline efflux protein; tet; confers resistance to tetracycline
   7863..7961    +  CDS            env (fragment): murine leukemia virus gPr80 envelope polyprotein precursor; env; proteolytically cleaved into gp70SU and p15TM subunits
   8003..515     +  LTR            5' LTR (across the origin): 5' long terminal repeat from murine embryonic stem cell virus
