[The description below was written by a language model from this plasmid's Addgene catalogue record and pLannotate feature annotations shown in this document.]
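Description:
MSCV-Luciferase-IRES-NrasG12D is an 8.0 kb gammaretroviral transfer vector built on the murine stem cell virus (MSCV) backbone, designed to co-deliver a bioluminescent reporter and an activated Ras oncogene to mammalian cells. In bacteria it is maintained through a high-copy ColE1/pUC-type origin and selected with ampicillin via the β-lactamase gene. The plasmid backbone also carries non-functional remnants of earlier cloning vectors, including fragments of lacI, lacZα, rop, bom, a tetracycline resistance gene and env. The viral portion is flanked by the 5′ and 3′ long terminal repeats of murine embryonic stem cell virus, with the Ψ packaging signal and a truncated, start-codon-less MMLV gag segment downstream of the 5′ LTR. These elements allow the genomic RNA to be encapsidated when gag, pol and env are supplied in trans by a packaging system.

No internal promoter is annotated, so expression of the payload is presumably driven from the 5′ LTR as a single bicistronic transcript. Firefly luciferase (the luc+ version, derived from pGL3-Basic) occupies the first, cap-dependent position. An EMCV internal ribosome entry site then directs translation of mouse Nras carrying the oncogenic G12D substitution, which was generated by PCR mutagenesis from a cDNA clone. The automated annotation labels this open reading frame by its match to human NRAS, but the catalogue entry specifies the mouse gene. Because both proteins come from one mRNA, cells expressing the oncogene are also luminescent. The associated publication concerns mouse models of acute myeloid leukaemia and their response to chemotherapy, which suggests the luciferase serves to track NrasG12D-expressing cells by bioluminescence, though the record does not spell this out.
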