Addgene plasmid #60834: MSCV-Luciferase-IRES-NrasG12D
Purpose: Mouse NrasG12D was amplified and mutated by PCR from IMAGE clone 6475312 (Invitrogen) and cloned downstream from the IRES; subsequently Luciferase was cloned upstream of the IRES
Depositing lab: Scott Lowe. Depositing organization: Cold Spring Harbor Laboratory. Publication: Mouse models of human AML accurately predict chemotherapy response. Zuber J, Radtke I, Pardee TS, Zhao Z, Rappaport AR, Luo W, McCurrach ME, Yang MM, Dolan ME, Kogan SC, Downing JR, Lowe SW. Genes Dev. 2009 Apr 1;23(7):877-89. doi: 10.1101/gad.1771409. PubMed 19339691.
Backbone
  Vector backbone: MSCV
  Backbone manufacturer: Clonetech
  Modifications to backbone: All retroviruses were constructed in the MSCV backbone (Clontech). MSCV-IRES-Luciferase was generated by replacing GFP in MSCV-IRES-GFP with an NcoI/SalI fragment from pGL3-Basic (Promega) after excision of the 3′polyA signal. Mouse NrasG12D was amplified and mutated by PCR from IMAGE clone 6475312 (Invitrogen) and cloned downstream from the IRES; subsequently Luciferase was cloned upstream of the IRES.
  Vector type: Retroviral
Growth in bacteria
  Bacterial resistance: Ampicillin, 100 μg/mL
  Growth temperature: 37°C
  Growth strain: Top10
  Copy number: Unknown
Gene/Insert
  Gene/Insert name: NrasG12D
  gRNA/shRNA sequence: NrasG12D
  Species: M. musculus (mouse)
  Entrez Gene: Nras (a.k.a. N-ras)
  Cloning method: Restriction Enzyme; 5′ cloning site Eco (unknown if destroyed); 3′ cloning site Xho (unknown if destroyed)
  Sequencing primers: 5′ MSCV
Terms and licenses: Academic/Nonprofit Terms; Industry Terms: Not Available to Industry
How to cite: MSCV-Luciferase-IRES-NrasG12D was a gift from Scott Lowe (Addgene plasmid # 60834 ; http://n2t.net/addgene:60834 ; RRID:Addgene_60834)
