>Addgene plasmid #60834 | MSCV-Luciferase-IRES-NrasG12D | addgene partial sequence | sequence record 99062 | IRES-F 5'-TGGCTCTCCTCAAGCGTATT-3'
GCCCAGAAGGTACCCCATTGTATGGGATCTGATCTGGGGCCTCGGTGCACATGCTTTACATGTGTTTAGT
CGAGGTTAAAAAAACGTCTAGGCCCCCCGAACCACGGGGACGTGGTTTTCCTTTGAAAAACACGATGATA
ATATGGCCACAACCATGACTGAGTACAAACTGGTGGTGGTTGGAGCAGATGGTGTTGGGAAAAGCGCCTT
GACGATCCAGCTAATCCAGAACCACTTTGTGGATGAATATGATCCCACCATAGAGGATTCTTACCGAAAG
CAAGTGGTGATTGATGGTGAGACCTGCCTGCTGGACATACTGGACACAGCTGGACAAGAGGAGTACAGTG
CCATGAGAGACCAGTACATGAGGACAGGCGAAGGGTTCCTCTGTGTATTTGCCATCAATAATAGCAAATC
ATTTGCAGATATTAACCTCTACAGGGAGCAAATTAAGCGTGTGAAAGATTCTGATGATGTCCCCATGGTG
CTGGTAGGCAACAAGTGTGACTTGCCAACAAGGACAGTTGACACAAAGCAAGCCCACGAACTGGCCAAGA
GTTACGGAATTCCATTCATTGAGACCTCAGCCAAGACCCGACAGGGTGTGGAGGATGCCTTTTACACACT
GGTAAGGGAGATACGCCAGTACCGAATGAAAAAGCTCAACAGCAGTGACGATGGCACTCAAGGTTGTATG
GGGCTGCCCTGTGTGCTGATGTAGTCGACCTGCAGCCAAGCTTATCGATAAAATAAAAGATTTTATTTAG
TCTCCAGAAAAAGGGGGGAATGAAAGACCCCACCTGTAGGTTTGGCAAGCTAGCTTAAGTAACGCCATTT
TGCAAGGCATGGAAAATACATAACTGAGAATAGAGAAGTTCAGATCAAGGTTAGGAACAGAGAGACAGCA
GAATATGGGCCAAACAGGATATCTGTGGTAAGCAGTTCCTGCCCCGGCTCAGGGCCAAGAACAGATGGTC
CCCAGATGCGGTCCCGCCCTCAGCAGTTTCTAGAGAACCATCAGATGTTTCCAGGGTGCCCCAAGGACCT
GAAATGACCCT
