>Addgene plasmid #60834 | MSCV-Luciferase-IRES-NrasG12D | addgene partial sequence | sequence record 99071 | pLXSN5 5'-CCCTTGAACCTCCTCGTTCGACC-3'
ATCCTCCCTTTATCCAGCCCTCACTCCTTCTCTAGGCGCCGGAATTAGATCCACCATGGAAGACGCCAAA
AACATAAAGAAAGGCCCGGCGCCATTCTATCCGCTGGAAGATGGAACCGCTGGAGAGCAACTGCATAAGG
CTATGAAGAGATACGCCCTGGTTCCTGGAACAATTGCTTTTACAGATGCACATATCGAGGTGGACATCAC
TTACGCTGAGTACTTCGAAATGTCCGTTCGGTTGGCAGAAGCTATGAAACGATATGGGCTGAATACAAAT
CACAGAATCGTCGTATGCAGTGAAAACTCTCTTCAATTCTTTATGCCGGTGTTGGGCGCGTTATTTATCG
GAGTTGCAGTTGCGCCCGCGAACGACATTTATAATGAACGTGAATTGCTCAACAGTATGGGCATTTCGCA
GCCTACCGTGGTGTTCGTTTCCAAAAAGGGGTTGCAAAAAATTTTGAACGTGCAAAAAAAGCTCCCAATC
ATCCAAAAAATTATTATCATGGATTCTAAAACGGATTACCAGGGATTTCAGTCGATGTACACGTTCGTCA
CATCTCATCTACCTCCCGGTTTTAATGAATACGATTTTGTGCCAGAGTCCTTCGATAGGGACAAGACAAT
TGCACTGATCATGAACTCCTCTGGATCTACTGGTCTGCCTAAAGGTGTCGCTCTGCCTCATAGAACTGCC
TGCGTGAGATTCTCGCATGCCAGAGATCCTATTTTTGGCAATCAAATCATTCCGGATACTGCGATTTTAA
GTGTTGTTCCATTCCATCACGGTTTTGGAATGTTTACTACACTCGGATATTTGATATGTGGATTTCGAGT
CGTCTTAATGTATAGATTTGAAGAAGAGCTGTTTCTGAGGAGCCTTCAGGATTACAAGATTCAAAGTGCG
CTGCTGGTGCCAACCCTATTCTCCTTCTTCGCCAAAAGCACTCTGATTGACAAATACGATTTATCTAATT
TACACGAAATTGCTTCTGGTGGCGCTCCC
