>Addgene plasmid #60834 | MSCV-Luciferase-IRES-NrasG12D | addgene partial sequence | sequence record 99078 | pCDH-rev 5'-GCATTCCTTTGGCGAGAG-3'
CTCGTCAAGAAGACAGGGCCAGGTTTCCGGGCCCTCACATTGCCAAAAGACGGCAATATGGTGGAAAATA
ACATATAGACAAACGCACACCGGCCTTATTCCAAGCGGCTTCGGCCAGTAACGTTAGGGGGGGGGGGCGG
AATTCGTTAACCTCGAGGCTAGTCTCGTGATCGGAAAATTTTGAATCAATGCATGGCTGCAGGTCGACGG
ATCCTAGAATTACACGG
