>Addgene plasmid #60834 | MSCV-Luciferase-IRES-NrasG12D | addgene partial sequence | sequence record 99544 | Luc-F 5'-CAGTCAAGTAACAACCGCGA-3'
GAGTTGTGTTTGTGGACGAAGTACCGAAAGGTCTTACCGGAAAACTCGACGCAAGAAAAATCAGAGAGAT
CCTCATAAAGGCCAAGAAGGGCGGAAAGATCGCCGTGTAATTCTAGGATCCGTCGACCTGCAGCCATGCA
TTGATTCAAAATTTTCCGATCACGAGACTAGCCTCGAGGTTAACGAATTCCGCCCCCCCCCCCTAACGTT
ACTGGCCGAAGCCGCTTGGAATAAGGCCGGTGTGCGTTTGTCTATATGTTATTTTCCACCATATTGCCGT
CTTTTGGCAATGTGAGGGCCCGGAAACCTGGCCCTGTCTTCTTGACGAGCATTCCTAGGGGTCTTTCCCC
TCTCGCCAAAGGAATGCAAGGTCTGTTGAATGTCGTGAAGGAAGCAGTTCCTCTGGAAGCTTCTTGAAGA
CAAACAACGTCTGTAGCGACCCTTTGCAGGCAGCGGAACCCCCCACCTGGCGACAGGTGCCTCTGCGGCC
AAAAGCCACGTGTATAAGATACACCTGCAAAGGCGGCACAACCCCAGTGCCACGTTGTGAGTTGGATAGT
TGTGGAAAGAGTCAAATGGCTCTCCTCAAGCGTATTCAACAAGGGGCTGAAGGATGCCCAGAAGGTACCC
CATTGTATGGGATCTGATCTGGGGCCTCGGTGCACATGCTTTACATGTGTTTAGTCGAGGTTAAAAAAAC
GTCTAGGCCCCCCGAACCACGGGGACGTGGTTTTCCTTTGAAAAACACGATGATAATATGGCCACAACCA
TGACTGAGTACAAACTGGTGGTGGTTGGAGCAGATGGTGTTGGGAAAAGCGCCTTGACGATCCAGCTAAT
CCAGAACCACTTTGTGGATGAATATGATCCCACCATAGAGGATTCTTACCGAAAGCAAGTGGTGATTGAT
GGTGAGACCTGCCTGCTGGACATACTGGACACAGCTGGACAAGAGGAGTACAGTGCC
